>Addgene plasmid #186695 | pBFC0996 | addgene full sequence | sequence record 371382 | Addgene NGS Result
ACTTACTCTAGCTTCCCGGCAACAATTAATAGACTGGATGGAGGCGGATAAAGTTGCAGGACCACTTCTG
CGCTCGGCCCTTCCGGCTGGCTGGTTTATTGCTGATAAATCTGGAGCCGGTGAGCGTGGCTCTCGCGGTA
TCATTGCAGCACTGGGGCCAGATGGTAAGCCCTCCCGTATCGTAGTTATCTACACGACGGGGAGTCAGGC
AACTATGGATGAACGAAATAGACAGATCGCTGAGATAGGTGCCTCACTGATTAAGCATTGGTAACTGTCA
GACCCGGCCACGATGCGTCCGGCGTAGAGGATCTGAAGATCAGCAGTTCAACCTGTTGATAGTACGTACT
AAGCTCTCATGTTTCACGTACTAAGCTCTCATGTTTAACGTACTAAGCTCTCATGTTTAACGAACTAAAC
CCTCATGGCTAACGTACTAAGCTCTCATGGCTAACGTACTAAGCTCTCATGTTTCACGTACTAAGCTCTC
ATGTTTGAACAATAAAATTAATATAAATCAGCAACTTAAATAGCCTCTAAGGTTTTAAGTTTTATAAGAA
AAAAAAGAATATATAAGGCTTTTAAAGCTTTTAAGGTTTAACGGTTGTGGACAACAAGCCAGGGATGTAA
CGCACTGAGAAGCCCTTAGAGCCTCTCAAAGCAATTTTGAGTGACACAGGAACACTTAACGGCTGACATG
GGCAAGTTTACTCATATATACTTTAGATTGATTTAAAACTTCATTTTTAATTTAAAAGGATCTAGGTGAA
GATCCTTTTTGATAATCTCATGACCAAAATCCCTTAACGTGAGTTTTCGTTCCACTGACACCTGCCCGAA
CCATATCTTTACACTTTATGCTTCCGGCTCGTATGTTGAAAGAGGAGAAAGGATCAATGGCGACAAGTTT
ACCTACGCCCTCAGCAATTACGACTTCGGCGTTAGAGTATGCATTCCATACTCCCGCTCGCAATCTAACG
AAATCTCGCGGAAAAAACATTCATCGTTATGTCAGTGTAAAGATGAGTAAGAGGATTACGGTAGAATCTA
CTCTAGAGTGTGATGCCTGCTATCACTTTGATTTTGAGCCAAGTATTGTTCGCTTTTGCGCTCAACCGAT
TCGATTTTTATATTATCTCAATGGTCAGTCTCACTCCTATGTTCCTGACTTTCTAGTTCAATTTGATACC
AACGAGTTTGTTCTATATGAAGTAAAGTCAGCTTATGCTAAGAACAAACCTGATTTTGATGTTGAATGGG
AGGCGAAAGTAAAAGCAGCAACTGAACTAGGGCTAGAATTGGAGCTTGTTGAAGAGAGTGATATTAGGGA
TACGGTTGTATTAAATAATCTTAAGCGCATGCATCGTTATGCTTCGAAAGATGAGCTGAATAACGTACAT
AACTCTCTCTTAAAAATAATAAAGTACAATGGCGCCCAATCTGCAAGATGCTTGGGAGAACAGTTGGGTT
TAAAAGGCCGAACTGTTTTACCAATTTTGTGCGATTTGCTGTCAAGGTGTTTACTCGATACACGTTTGGA
TAAGCCTCTATCTCTTGAATCTCGATTTGAGTTGGCCAGTTATGGCTAAGAAAGGGTTCTCAAGTTTCCA
TAGAAAAGCAGTCTCTTCCCAAGATACGCTTGAATCGATAGAGCTTGTCTCTAGCGCTAATTGTCTAGAA
AGTGTTACGTATCAAGATATATCAGCATTTCCCGAAACAATTGCGGTAGAGATTAATTTCCGATTAAGCA
TTCTTCGCTTTTTAGCGCGAAAGTGCGAAACCATTGTGGCCAAATCAATTGAACCACATCGTGTAGAGCT
ACAGCAAAACTATAGTAGAAAAATACCCAGTGCAATAACGATATATCGATGGTGGCTTGCTTTTCGAAAA
TCAGACTACAACCCCATTAGCTTAGCACCTAATATCAAGGATAGAGGTAATAGAGAGACAAAAGTGTCAA
CAGTTGTTGATTCTATTATGGAACAGGCAGTTGAAAGAGTTATATCTGGACGAAAAGTCAATGTTAGCTC
TGCATATAAACGTGTTCGACGAAAAGTTCGTCAATACAATCTAACTCATGGAACGAAATACACGTATCCT
AAGTACGAATCTGTAAGAAAGCGAGTAAAAAAGAAAACCCCATTTGAGTTATTAGCCGCAGGGAAAGGGG
AGAGAGTAGCTAAGAGAGAGTTTCGCCGAATGGGAAAAAAGATCCTCACGTCTAGCGTGCTAGAGAGGGT
TGAAATAGATCACACTGTCGTTGACCTTTTTGCAGTACACGAAGAGTATCGAATCCCATTGGGCCGACCT
TGGCTTACTCAATTGGTTGATTGTTACAGTAAAGCTGTAATCGGTTTTTATTTAGGTTTCGAGCCTCCTA
GCTATGTGTCGGTTTCCCTTGCACTTAAGAATGCAATACAACGCAAAGATGACTTAATCTCCTCGTATGA
ATCGATCGAGAATGAATGGCTATGTTATGGCATCCCAGACCTACTCGTAACTGATAATGGTAAAGAGTTT
TTGTCGAAAGCATTTGATCAAGCATGTGAATCACTATTGATCAATGTGCATCAAAATAAAGTTGAAACGC
CCGACAACAAACCTCATGTTGAACGTAACTACGGGACTATTAATACTTCTCTGTTAGACGATTTACCTGG
GAAATCCTTCAGCCAGTACCTTCAAAGAGAAGGGTACGACTCTGTGGGAGAAGCTACCCTTACACTCAAT
GAGATTAGAGAAATTTACTTAATTTGGTTGGTGGATATTTATCATAAAAAACCCAATCAGAGAGGCACTA
ATTGTCCTAATGTTGCGTGGAAAAAGGGTTGTCAAGAATGGGAACCAGAGGAGTTCTCTGGTTCTAAAGA
CGAATTAGACTTTAAATTTGCTATTGTTGATTACAAACAACTTACTAAAGTAGGGATAACTGTCTACAAA
GAACTGAGTTATAGCAATGACCGTTTAGCTGAATATAGAGGGAAGAAAGGAAACCATAAAGTTCAGTTCA
AGTATAACCCTGAGTGTATGGCAGTTATTTGGGTGTTGGATGAGGATATGAATGAGTACTTTACAGTTAA
TGCGATTGACTACGAATATGCAAGTAGAGTATCACTTTGGCAACATAAATATAACATGAAATATCAAGCA
GAACTAAATTCAGCAGAATATGATGAGGACAAGGAAATTGATGCAGAAATAAAAATTGAAGAAATCGCAG
ATCGTTCAATTGTTAAGACTAACAAAATCAGAGCTCGGAGGCGTGGCGCTAGGCATCAAGAGAATAGCGC
AAGGGCTAAGTCAATCAGTAATGCGAACCCGGCCTCGATACAAAAACATGAAGATGAAATCGTTAGTGCA
GATAATGACGATTGGGATATTGATTATGTCTGAGAAATCGTCAAATGAGTGAAACGCGTGAGGCTCGTAT
ATCAAGAGCTAAAAGGGCATTTGTATCCACACCGAGCGTTAGGAAAATCTTGAGTTACATGGATAGATGT
AGAGATCTATCAGACCTAGAGTCTGAGCCTACATGCATGATGGTCTATGGTGCTTCGGGTGTAGGTAAAA
CGACCGTCATCAAGAAATACTTAAATCAAAACAGAAGAGAGTCCGAAGCCGGGGGCGATATAATACCGGT
TTTGCATATTGAGTTGCCAGACAATGCGAAGCCAGTAGATGCAGCAAGGGAATTGCTGGTTGAAATGGGT
GACCCGCTAGCACTTTATGAAACTGACTTAGCTAGATTGACGAAAAGACTGACTGAATTAATCCCTGCGG
TCGGCGTGAAGCTGATTATTATCGATGAGTTCCAACATTTGGTGGAAGAAAGGTCAAATCGGGTTCTTAC
CCAAGTAGGTAATTGGCTAAAAATGATACTTAACAAAACGAAATGTCCAATTGTTATATTTGGTATGCCA
TACTCAAAAGTTGTACTGCAAGCAAACTCGCAACTTCACGGGCGATTTTCCATTCAGGTTGAACTGCGCC
CCTTTAGCTACCAGGGAGGTAGAGGTGTATTTAAAACTTTTTTGGAATACCTTGATAAAGCCCTACCTTT
TGAAAAACAGGCTGGCTTAGCCAACGAAAGTTTGCAGAAAAAATTGTATGCATTCTCTCAGGGAAACATG
CGTTCGTTGAGAAACCTTATTTATCAAGCATCTATCGAAGCAATTGATAATCAGCATGAAACGATAACCG
AAGAAGATTTCGTTTTTGCATCGAAGTTGACATCGGGCGATAAACCCAACTCATGGAAAAATCCTTTTGA
GGAGGGTGTTGAGGTAACAGAAGATATGTTACGACCGCCACCAAAAGATATTGGTTGGGAGGACTATTTG
AGACATTCAACCCCGAGAGTGAGTAAACCAGGTAGAAATAAAAACTTTTTCGAATAACCTAGGCTGCTGC
CACCGCTGAGCAATAACCATCTTAGTATATTAGTTAAGTATAAGAAGGAGATATACATATGTTTTTGCAA
AGACCTAAACCTTACAGCGATGAAAGTTTAGAAAGTTTCTTTATCCGAGTGGCTAACAAAAATGGCTACG
GTGATGTCCATCGCTTCCTAGAAGCCACTAAACGATTCCTTCAAGACATTGACCATAATGGCTATCAAAC
CTTTCCGACTGATATAACTCGGATAAACCCATACTCAGCTAAAAACAGTTCCAGCGCACGAACTGCGTCA
TTCCTGAAACTTGCACAATTGACATTTAATGAACCGCCAGAGCTACTTGGGTTGGCAATTAACAGAACAA
ACATGAAATACTCGCCGTCAACTAGCGCGGTTGTTAGAGGTGCAGAAGTCTTTCCTCGCAGTTTACTACG
GACGCACTCCATCCCCTGCTGTCCTTTGTGTCTGCGAGAAAATGGCTACGCCTCCTACCTTTGGCACTTT
CAGGGGTACGAATACTGCCACAGCCATAACGTACCTTTAATTACCACTTGTAGCTGTGGTAAGGAGTTTG
ACTACCGAGTATCTGGGTTAAAGGGCATTTGCTGCAAATGCAAGGAGCCTATCACCTTAACCAGCAGGGA
GAACGGTCATGAGGCAGCGTGTACTGTTTCAAACTGGCTTGCTGGCCATGAATCTAAACCTCTGCCAAAT
CTTCCTAAAAGCTACCGATGGGGTTTAGTTCATTGGTGGATGGGTATTAAAGATAGCGAGTTCGATCACT
TTTCGTTCGTTCAATTTTTCTCAAACTGGCCAAGGTCATTCCACTCGATAATCGAAGATGAAGTAGAGTT
CAACCTTGAGCATGCTGTTGTCAGCACGTCTGAATTACGACTAAAAGATCTTCTTGGTCGATTGTTTTTC
GGTTCAATTCGGTTACCTGAGCGGAATCTTCAACACAATATCATCCTTGGTGAGCTTCTCTGCTATTTAG
AAAATCGTTTATGGCAAGACAAGGGATTAATCGCCAACCTCAAAATGAACGCGTTAGAGGCGACTGTAAT
GTTAAATTGTAGCCTCGATCAGATTGCATCAATGGTTGAACAACGCATCTTGAAGCCAAATCGAAAAAGC
AAGCCCAACAGCCCTCTTGATGTTACCGATTATCTATTTCATTTCGGCGATATTTTCTGTCTTTGGTTAG
CTGAGTTCCAAAGCGATGAGTTTAACCGTTCGTTTTATGTGTCGAGGTGGTAAATGCAAACTCTGAAAGA
ACTAATCGCATCCAATCCTGACGACTTAACAACTGAACTTAAGAGAGCATTTCGTCCACTCACACCGCAT
ATTGCAATTGATGGTAATGAACTTGACGCACTGACGATATTAGTCAATTTAACCGATAAGACTGATGATC
AGAAAGACCTGCTCGATCGAGCCAAATGCAAGCAAAAACTTCGAGATGAAAAATGGTGGGCTAGCTGCAT
AAATTGCGTTAATTACAGACAAAGCCATAACCCAAAATTCCCGGATATACGTTCTGAAGGCGTGATTCGA
ACCCAAGCCCTGGGTGAATTACCGAGTTTCCTACTCTCGTCCTCAAAAATCCCACCATACCATTGGTCAT
ATAGCCATGATTCAAAATACGTCAACAAAAGCGCATTCCTCACCAATGAGTTTTGTTGGGATGGTGAGAT
CTCATGTTTGGGTGAGCTTCTTAAAGATGCAGATCACCCACTTTGGAATACTTTGAAAAAGTTAGGTTGT
TCTCAAAAAACTTGCAAAGCAATGGCAAAACAACTAGCTGATATTACTCTCACGACTATCAATGTCACAC
TCGCACCAAATTACCTGACTCAAATATCTCTCCCCGATAGTGATACATCCTACATTTCACTCTCTCCTGT
TGCATCGCTATCGATGCAAAGCCACTTTCATCAGAGGCTCCAAGATGAAAATCGGCATAGCGCGATAACG
CGGTTTAGCCGAACTACCAACATGGGGGTCACTGCGATGACATGTGGCGGCGCATTTAGAATGTTAAAGT
CTGGCGCTAAGTTTTCCAGCCCCCCTCATCACCGATTAAACAGTAAACGAAGTTGGTTGACGTCAGAGCA
TGTTCAGTCATTAAAACAGTACCAGCGCCTCAACAAAAGCCTCATACCTGAAAACTCTCGGATTGCACTC
CGTAGAAAATACAAAATCGAGCTTCAAAATATGGTCAGATCTTGGTTTGCAATGCAAGACCATACCCTTG
ATTCGAACATACTTATCCAACATTTGAATCATGACCTATCTTACTTAGGAGCCACAAAACGTTTTGCATA
CGATCCAGCGATGACCAAGCTCTTTACTGAGCTTTTGAAACGAGAGTTATCAAATTCAATCAATAATGGT
GAGCAACACACTAATGGATCGTTTTTAGTCCTACCGAATATCAGGGTTTGTGGCGCAACAGCTTTAAGCT
CCCCGGTAACGGTGGGGATTCCATCACTTACAGCTTTCTTTGGCTTCGTTCACGCATTTGAACGGAATAT
AAATCGCACCACCTCATCGTTTCGTGTTGAATCCTTTGCGATATGCGTCCATCAACTACATGTCGAGAAG
CGAGGTTTGACAGCAGAGTTTGTGGAAAAAGGCGACGGGACTATATCCGCTCCCGCGACCCGGGATGACT
GGCAGTGTGATGTCGTATTTAGCCTTATTTTGAACACCAACTTTGCTCAACATATTGACCAAGATACGTT
AGTTACATCACTACCAAAGCGATTGGCTCGGGGTTCAGCAAAAATTGCGATTGATGACTTTAAACATATC
AACTCATTCTCGACATTAGAAACAGCGATCGAATCTCTGCCAATAGAAGCTGGTAGGTGGTTATCACTTT
ACGCACAGTCAAACAATAATCTAAGTGATCTATTAGCAGCCATGACAGAGGACCATCAGCTCATGGCAAG
CTGCGTCGGTTACCACTTGTTAGAAGAACCCAAAGATAAACCAAACTCCCTCAGAGGTTACAAACACGCT
ATCGCCGAGTGCATCATTGGACTCATTAACTCAATCACCTTTAGCTCAGAGACTGATCCCAACACAATCT
TTTGGTCGCTAAAGAACTATCAAAACTACCTAGTGGTACAGCCAAGGAGTATCAACGATGAAACTACCGA
CAAATCTAGCCTATGAGCGCTCTATCGACCCATCAGATGTCTGTTTTTTTGTCGTCTGGCCCGATGATAG
AAAAACACCTTTAACCTACAATTCTCGTACTCTGCTCGGGCAAATGGAAGCGGCATCATTAGCCTATGAT
GTCTCAGGTCAACCAATAAAAAGTGCCACCGCTGAGGCGTTAGCTCAAGGGAACCCTCATCAAGTTGATT
TCTGCCACGTTCCATACGGTGCGAGTCATATTGAATGCAGTTTCTCCGTTTCGTTTTCTTCTGAACTACG
TCAACCATATAAGTGTAACTCAAGCAAAGTTAAACAAACGCTAGTGCAATTAGTCGAGCTCTACGAAACG
AAAATCGGCTGGACTGAGCTAGCAACCCGATATTTGATGAACATTTGCAACGGTAAATGGCTGTGGAAAA
ATACCCGTAAAGCCTATTGCTGGAACATTGTACTTACACCTTGGCCTTGGAACGGGGAAAAGGTTGGATT
TGAAGATATTCGTACTAACTACACCTCACGGCAAGACTTTAAAAATAATAAAAATTGGTCTGCTATAGTT
GAAATGATCAAAACCGCATTTTCTAGTACTGATGGGCTGGCGATATTTGAAGTCAGGGCCACCTTGCACT
TGCCAACGAATGCTATGGTGCGGCCAAGCCAAGTTTTCACAGAAAAAGAAAGTGGCAGTAAAAGTAAATC
TAAAACTCAAAACAGTCGAGTTTTTCAGAGTACAACTATTGATGGTGAACGATCGCCAATACTAGGGGCC
TTTAAAACGGGAGCAGCTATTGCAACCATTGACGACTGGTATCCTGAAGCCACTGAGCCACTAAGGGTCG
GACGGTTTGGGGTTCATCGCGAAGATGTCACTTGCTACCGTCATCCGTCTACCGGAAAAGATTTTTTCTC
GATATTACAACAAGCAGAGCACTATATTGAAGTGTTGAGCGCCAACAAAACTCCCGCTCAAGAAACTATC
AACGACATGCACTTTTTAATGGCTAACCTGATTAAGGGTGGGATGTTCCAGCATAAAGGAGACTGACTGT
GAAATGGTATTATAAGACAATCACCTTTCTGCCAGAGTTGTGCAACAACGAGTCACTGGCTGCAAAGTGT
CTCCGCGTTCTGCATGGATTTAACTATCAGTATGAGACACGAAATATCGGCGTTTCATTTCCGCTTTGGT
GTGATGCAACGGTTGGAAAAAAGATTTCATTTGTCAGCAAGAACAAGATAGAACTCGACTTACTACTTAA
ACAACACTATTTCGTCCAAATGGAACAACTTCAATACTTTCATATATCCAACACTGTTCTCGTCCCAGAA
GATTGTACATACGTTTCCTTTAGACGCTGTCAATCTATAGATAAGCTCACAGCAGCAGGGCTGGCAAGGA
AAATCAGACGCCTGGAGAAACGTGCTCTATCTAGAGGCGAGCAATTTGACCCATCATCTTTTGCTCAAAA
AGAGCATACTGCAATAGCGCACTACCACTCACTTGGGGAGTCCAGCAAACAGACGAACCGCAACTTTCGA
CTCAATATCAGGATGCTCTCGGAGCAACCCCGTGAGGGGAACTCGATTTTTAGTAGCTATGGCTTATCAA
ATTCAGAAAACTCGTTTCAGCCTGTACCCTTAATCTGACCTAGGCTGCTGCCACCGGTGAACTGCCGAGT
AGGTAGCTGATAACGAGACCTCGTTTACCTATCGGTCTCGTGAACTGCCGAGTAGGTAGCTGATAACCCA
AACCAGATGTCAACACAGCTACTGTTGATGCAACCATAAAGTGATATTTAATAATTATTTATAATCAGCA
ACTTAACCACAAAACAACCATATATTGATATCTCACAAAACAACCATAAGTTGATATTTTTCAGAAAGGA
AGAGCGAGATCTCGAGCTCTTCGGCTGCTGTAATACGACTCACTATAGGGGATAAGAGACGGCTCAACGC
CCGTCTCACAGCGCAATATCAATTTATGGGTGTGATAATTATCAATTTATGGGTGTAATTATCATTTTAT
GGTTGTATCAACAAGGAGGACTTTGGCAGGTGCAGCACAAAAGGAAACTCACCGCGATCGCCATTACTCG
CATCAGCCTGCAGGATTCTTGCTTATCGGCCAGCCTCGCAGAGCAGGATTCCCGTTGAGCACCGCCAGGT
GCGAATAAGGGACAGTGAAGAAGGAACACCCGCTCGCGGGTGGGCCTACTTCACCTATCCTGCCCGGCTG
ACGCCGTTGGATACACCAAGGAAAGTCTACACGAACCCTTTGGCAAAATCCTGTATATCGTGCGAAAAAG
GATGGATATACCGAAAAAATCGCTATAATGACCCCGAAGCAGGGTTATGCAGCGGAAAAGAATGTCATGA
TAATAATGGTTTCTTAGACGTCAGGTGGCACTTTTCGGGGAAATGTGCGCGGAACCCCTATTTGTTTATT
TTTCTAAATACATTCAAATATGTATCCGCTCATGAGACAATAACCCTGATAAATGCTTCAATAATATTGA
AAAAGGAAGAGTATGAGTATTCAACATTTCCGTGTCGCCCTTATTCCCTTTTTTGCGGCATTTTGCCTTC
CTGTTTTTGCTCACCCAGAAACGCTGGTGAAAGTAAAAGATGCTGAAGATCAGTTGGGTGCACGAGTGGG
TTACATCGAACTGGATCTCAACAGCGGTAAGATCCTTGAGAGTTTTCGCCCCGAAGAACGTTTTCCAATG
ATGAGCACTTTTAAAGTTCTGCTATGTGGCGCGGTATTATCCCGTATTGACGCCGGGCAAGAGCAACTCG
GTCGCCGCATACACTATTCTCAGAATGACTTGGTTGAGTACTCACCAGTCACAGAAAAGCATCTTACGGA
TGGCATGACAGTAAGAGAATTATGCAGTGCTGCCATAACCATGAGTGATAACACTGCGGCCAACTTACTT
CTGACAACGATCGGAGGACCGAAGGAGCTAACCGCTTTTTTGCACAACATGGGGGATCATGTAACTCGCC
TTGATCGTTGGGAACCGGAGCTGAATGAAGCCATACCAAACGACGAGCGTGACACCACGATGCCTGTAGC
AATGGCAACAACGTTGCGCAAACTATTAACTGGCGAACT
Features (pLannotate 1.2.2; 8 found; start..end, strand, type, name):
    310..698     +  rep_origin     R6K γ ori: γ replication origin from E. coli plasmid R6K; requires the R6K initiator protein pi for replication
    848..878     +  promoter       lac promoter: promoter for the E. coli lac operon
   4402..4419    +  CDS            SET1 (fragment): solubility-enhancement tag derived from T7 phage gene 10B
   9481..9499    +  promoter       T7 promoter: promoter for bacteriophage T7 RNA polymerase
   9623..9643    +  promoter       U6 promoter (fragment): RNA polymerase III promoter for mouse U6 snRNA (Das et al., 1988)
   9687..9795    -  oriT           oriT: incP origin of transfer
   9988..10092   +  promoter       AmpR promoter: bla
  10093..274     +  CDS            AmpR (across the origin): β-lactamase; bla; confers resistance to ampicillin, carbenicillin, and related antibiotics
