[The description below was written by a language model from this plasmid's Addgene catalogue record and pLannotate feature annotations shown in this document.]
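Description:
pBFC0996 is a conjugative, conditionally replicating bacterial plasmid that carries the complete Vibrio cholerae DART (VcDART) CRISPR-associated transposase system on a single 10.7 kb vector. The backbone combines the R6K γ origin, which replicates only in hosts supplying the pi initiator protein (a pir+ strain is used for propagation, at low copy), the bla gene with its own promoter for ampicillin selection, and an RP4/incP oriT that allows mobilisation by conjugation. In recipients lacking pi the plasmid cannot persist, so it behaves as a suicide delivery vector.

A lac promoter drives the V. cholerae machinery. The record lists tnsA, tnsB, tnsC, tnsD and tniQ together with the Cascade components (a cas8-cas5 fusion, cas7 and cas6) and a crRNA. These coding regions are not individually annotated in the automated feature table, which recognises mainly the backbone elements. Its short SET1, T7 promoter and U6 promoter fragment hits are very small and may be incidental matches. The crRNA position holds a non-targeting placeholder with two BsaI sites for inserting a guide of choice. The Tn7-type mini-transposon contains a 2xLguI stuffer to be replaced by any desired cargo, and the depositor also notes a 2xBsmBI site for cloning transposon barcodes. AsiSI and SbfI sites flank the transposon right end so that residual donor plasmid can be digested away during ET-Seq library preparation, leaving genuine genomic insertion junctions.

The plasmid serves as an entry vector for building guide- and cargo-specific VcDART constructs for RNA-programmed, site-specific transposon insertion, developed for species- and locus-targeted editing within complex bacterial communities.
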