Addgene plasmid #186695: pBFC0996
Purpose: VcDART under control of Lac promoter, Vc_2xBsaI_NT gRNA, 2xLguI cargo stuffer, with ET-Seq (AsiSI+SbfI) restriction sites flanking Tn7 Right End
Depositing lab: Jennifer Doudna. Depositing organization: University of California, Berkeley. Publication: Species- and site-specific genome editing in complex bacterial communities. Rubin BE, Diamond S, Cress BF, Crits-Christoph A, Lou YC, Borges AL, Shivram H, He C, Xu M, Zhou Z, Smith SJ, Rovinsky R, Smock DCJ, Tang K, Owens TK, Krishnappa N, Sachdeva R, Barrangou R, Deutschbauer AM, Banfield JF, Doudna JA. Nat Microbiol. 2022 Jan;7(1):34-47. doi: 10.1038/s41564-021-01014-7. Epub 2021 Dec 6. PubMed 34873292.
Backbone
  Vector backbone: R6K conditional origin, bla, RP4 oriT
  Vector type: Bacterial Expression
Growth in bacteria
  Bacterial resistance: Ampicillin, 100 μg/mL
  Growth temperature: 37°C
  Growth strain: EC100D pir+
  Copy number: Low Copy
Gene/Insert 1
  Gene/Insert name: tnsA
  Species: Vibrio cholerae
  Promoter: PLac
  Cloning method: Unknown
  Sequencing primers: 5′ unknown
Gene/Insert 2
  Gene/Insert name: tnsB
  Species: Vibrio cholerae
Gene/Insert 3
  Gene/Insert name: tnsC
  Species: Vibrio cholerae
Gene/Insert 4
  Gene/Insert name: tnsD
  Species: Vibrio cholerae
Gene/Insert 5
  Gene/Insert name: tniQ
  Species: Vibrio cholerae
Gene/Insert 6
  Gene/Insert name: cas8-cas5 fusion
  Species: Vibrio cholerae
Gene/Insert 7
  Gene/Insert name: cas7
  Species: Vibrio cholerae
Gene/Insert 8
  Gene/Insert name: cas6
  Species: Vibrio cholerae
Gene/Insert 9
  Gene/Insert name: crRNA
  Species: Vibrio cholerae
Gene/Insert 10
  Gene/Insert name: Tn7 transposon
  Species: Vibrio cholerae
Gene/Insert 11
  Gene/Insert name: 2xLguI Cargo Stuffer
Gene/Insert 12
  Gene/Insert name: SbfI+AsiSI dual restriction site for donor plasmid removal during ET-Seq
Terms and licenses: Academic/Nonprofit Terms; Industry Terms: Not Available to Industry
Depositor comments: Clone guides using the 2xBsaI cloning site. Clone Tn barcodes using the 2xBsmBI cloning site. Clone any VcDART cargo of interest using the 2xLguI cargo cloning site inside the Tn7 transposon.
How to cite: pBFC0996 was a gift from Jennifer Doudna (Addgene plasmid # 186695 ; http://n2t.net/addgene:186695 ; RRID:Addgene_186695)
